Addgene plasmid #50004: pUC18
Purpose: (Empty Backbone) pUC cloning vector
Depositing lab: Joachim Messing. Depositing organization: University of Minnesota. Publication: Construction of improved M13 vectors using oligodeoxynucleotide-directed mutagenesis. Norrander J, Kempe T, Messing J. Gene. 1983 Dec;26(1):101-6. 10.1016/0378-1119(83)90040-9 PubMed 6323249.
Backbone
  Vector backbone: pUC6, Addgene plasmid #49793
  Backbone manufacturer: Messing Lab
  Backbone size (bp): 2680
  Modifications to backbone: polylinker from M13mp18 (Addgene plasmid #49986) added to polylinker.
  Vector type: Bacterial Expression
  Promoter: lac
Growth in bacteria
  Bacterial resistance: Ampicillin, 100 μg/mL
  Growth temperature: 37°C
  Growth strain: DH5alpha
  Copy number: High Copy
Gene/Insert
  Cloning method: Restriction Enzyme
  Sequencing primers: 5′ M13-F20; 3′ M13R
Terms and licenses: Academic/Nonprofit Terms; Industry Terms: Not Available to Industry
Depositor comments: Identical to pUC19 (Addgene plasmid #50005) except that the multiple cloning sites (MCS) are arranged in opposite orientation.
How to cite: pUC18 was a gift from Joachim Messing (Addgene plasmid # 50004 ; http://n2t.net/addgene:50004 ; RRID:Addgene_50004)
