[The description below was written by a language model from this plasmid's Addgene catalogue record and pLannotate feature annotations shown in this document.]
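Description:
pUC18 is a small, high-copy, empty-backbone cloning vector for Escherichia coli, catalogued as a bacterial expression vector. The record gives a backbone size of about 2.68 kb, and the deposited full sequence is 2,686 nt. It was derived from the earlier pUC6 backbone by adding the polylinker from the phage vector M13mp18. The plasmid replicates from a ColE1/pMB1-type pUC origin and is selected with ampicillin through the β-lactamase gene (AmpR), which is driven by its own bla promoter. The annotation also picks up short remnants of pBR322-lineage sequences: a fragment of the bom mobility region, a fragment of rop spanning the sequence origin, and a small piece of lacI. All are listed only as fragments, so they are best read as leftovers rather than working genes. Lack of an intact rop fits the high copy number stated in the record.

The functional cloning region is a lac regulatory cassette made up of a CAP binding site, the lac promoter and the lac operator. These lie upstream of the multiple cloning site, which sits at the start of the lacZα coding region. In a suitable α-complementing host, an uninterrupted lacZα gives β-galactosidase activity, whereas a fragment ligated into the MCS disrupts it. This is the basis of classic blue/white screening, and the lac promoter can also drive IPTG-inducible transcription of an inserted sequence. Inserts are introduced by restriction enzyme cloning and can be read with the standard M13 forward and reverse primers flanking the polylinker. According to the depositor, pUC18 is identical to pUC19 except that the MCS is in the opposite orientation, so the pair lets a fragment be cloned in either direction relative to the lac promoter.
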