Features (pLannotate 1.2.2; 11 found; start..end, strand, type, name):
    137..236     +  misc_feature   bom (fragment): basis of mobility region from pBR322
    242..396     -  CDS            lacZα (fragment): LacZα fragment of β-galactosidase; lacZ fragment
    399..455     -  misc_feature   MCS: pUC18/19 multiple cloning site
    489..505     -  protein_bind   lac operator: The lac repressor binds to the lac operator to inhibit transcription in E. coli. This inhibition can be relieved by adding lactose or isopropyl-β-D-thiogalactopyranoside (IPTG). lac repressor encoded by lacI
    513..543     -  promoter       lac promoter: promoter for the E. coli lac operon
    558..579     -  protein_bind   CAP binding site: CAP binding activates transcription in the presence of cAMP. E. coli catabolite activator protein
    592..684     -  CDS            lacI (fragment): lac repressor; lacI; The lac repressor binds to the lac operator to inhibit transcription in E. coli. This inhibition can be relieved by adding lactose or isopropyl-β-D-thiogalactopyranoside (IPTG).
    867..1455    -  rep_origin     ori: high-copy-number ColE1/pMB1/pBR322/pUC origin of replication
   1626..2486    -  CDS            AmpR: β-lactamase; bla; confers resistance to ampicillin, carbenicillin, and related antibiotics
   2487..2591    -  promoter       AmpR promoter: bla
   2686..35      +  CDS            rop (fragment) (across the origin): Rop protein, which maintains plasmids at low copy number; rop
>Addgene plasmid #50004 | pUC18 | depositor full sequence | sequence record 74675 | pUC18 sequence 2686 bps
TCGCGCGTTTCGGTGATGACGGTGAAAACCTCTGACACATGCAGCTCCCGGAGACGGTCACAGCTTGTCT
GTAAGCGGATGCCGGGAGCAGACAAGCCCGTCAGGGCGCGTCAGCGGGTGTTGGCGGGTGTCGGGGCTGG
CTTAACTATGCGGCATCAGAGCAGATTGTACTGAGAGTGCACCATATGCGGTGTGAAATACCGCACAGAT
GCGTAAGGAGAAAATACCGCATCAGGCGCCATTCGCCATTCAGGCTGCGCAACTGTTGGGAAGGGCGATC
GGTGCGGGCCTCTTCGCTATTACGCCAGCTGGCGAAAGGGGGATGTGCTGCAAGGCGATTAAGTTGGGTA
ACGCCAGGGTTTTCCCAGTCACGACGTTGTAAAACGACGGCCAGTGCCAAGCTTGCATGCCTGCAGGTCG
ACTCTAGAGGATCCCCGGGTACCGAGCTCGAATTCGTAATCATGGTCATAGCTGTTTCCTGTGTGAAATT
GTTATCCGCTCACAATTCCACACAACATACGAGCCGGAAGCATAAAGTGTAAAGCCTGGGGTGCCTAATG
AGTGAGCTAACTCACATTAATTGCGTTGCGCTCACTGCCCGCTTTCCAGTCGGGAAACCTGTCGTGCCAG
CTGCATTAATGAATCGGCCAACGCGCGGGGAGAGGCGGTTTGCGTATTGGGCGCTCTTCCGCTTCCTCGC
TCACTGACTCGCTGCGCTCGGTCGTTCGGCTGCGGCGAGCGGTATCAGCTCACTCAAAGGCGGTAATACG
GTTATCCACAGAATCAGGGGATAACGCAGGAAAGAACATGTGAGCAAAAGGCCAGCAAAAGGCCAGGAAC
CGTAAAAAGGCCGCGTTGCTGGCGTTTTTCCATAGGCTCCGCCCCCCTGACGAGCATCACAAAAATCGAC
GCTCAAGTCAGAGGTGGCGAAACCCGACAGGACTATAAAGATACCAGGCGTTTCCCCCTGGAAGCTCCCT
CGTGCGCTCTCCTGTTCCGACCCTGCCGCTTACCGGATACCTGTCCGCCTTTCTCCCTTCGGGAAGCGTG
GCGCTTTCTCAAAGCTCACGCTGTAGGTATCTCAGTTCGGTGTAGGTCGTTCGCTCCAAGCTGGGCTGTG
TGCACGAACCCCCCGTTCAGCCCGACCGCTGCGCCTTATCCGGTAACTATCGTCTTGAGTCCAACCCGGT
AAGACACGACTTATCGCCACTGGCAGCAGCCACTGGTAACAGGATTAGCAGAGCGAGGTATGTAGGCGGT
GCTACAGAGTTCTTGAAGTGGTGGCCTAACTACGGCTACACTAGAAGAACAGTATTTGGTATCTGCGCTC
TGCTGAAGCCAGTTACCTTCGGAAAAAGAGTTGGTAGCTCTTGATCCGGCAAACAAACCACCGCTGGTAG
CGGTGGTTTTTTTGTTTGCAAGCAGCAGATTACGCGCAGAAAAAAAGGATCTCAAGAAGATCCTTTGATC
TTTTCTACGGGGTCTGACGCTCAGTGGAACGAAAACTCACGTTAAGGGATTTTGGTCATGAGATTATCAA
AAAGGATCTTCACCTAGATCCTTTTAAATTAAAAATGAAGTTTTAAATCAATCTAAAGTATATATGAGTA
AACTTGGTCTGACAGTTACCAATGCTTAATCAGTGAGGCACCTATCTCAGCGATCTGTCTATTTCGTTCA
TCCATAGTTGCCTGACTCCCCGTCGTGTAGATAACTACGATACGGGAGGGCTTACCATCTGGCCCCAGTG
CTGCAATGATACCGCGAGACCCACGCTCACCGGCTCCAGATTTATCAGCAATAAACCAGCCAGCCGGAAG
GGCCGAGCGCAGAAGTGGTCCTGCAACTTTATCCGCCTCCATCCAGTCTATTAATTGTTGCCGGGAAGCT
AGAGTAAGTAGTTCGCCAGTTAATAGTTTGCGCAACGTTGTTGCCATTGCTACAGGCATCGTGGTGTCAC
GCTCGTCGTTTGGTATGGCTTCATTCAGCTCCGGTTCCCAACGATCAAGGCGAGTTACATGATCCCCCAT
GTTGTGCAAAAAAGCGGTTAGCTCCTTCGGTCCTCCGATCGTTGTCAGAAGTAAGTTGGCCGCAGTGTTA
TCACTCATGGTTATGGCAGCACTGCATAATTCTCTTACTGTCATGCCATCCGTAAGATGCTTTTCTGTGA
CTGGTGAGTACTCAACCAAGTCATTCTGAGAATAGTGTATGCGGCGACCGAGTTGCTCTTGCCCGGCGTC
AATACGGGATAATACCGCGCCACATAGCAGAACTTTAAAAGTGCTCATCATTGGAAAACGTTCTTCGGGG
CGAAAACTCTCAAGGATCTTACCGCTGTTGAGATCCAGTTCGATGTAACCCACTCGTGCACCCAACTGAT
CTTCAGCATCTTTTACTTTCACCAGCGTTTCTGGGTGAGCAAAAACAGGAAGGCAAAATGCCGCAAAAAA
GGGAATAAGGGCGACACGGAAATGTTGAATACTCATACTCTTCCTTTTTCAATATTATTGAAGCATTTAT
CAGGGTTATTGTCTCATGAGCGGATACATATTTGAATGTATTTAGAAAAATAAACAAATAGGGGTTCCGC
GCACATTTCCCCGAAAAGTGCCACCTGACGTCTAAGAAACCATTATTATCATGACATTAACCTATAAAAA
TAGGCGTATCACGAGGCCCTTTCGTC
