>Addgene plasmid #50004 | pUC18 | addgene partial sequence | sequence record 91117 | M13pUC-Fwd 5'-CCCAGTCACGACGTTGTAAAACG-3'
ATCCCCGGGTACCGAGCTCGAATTCGTAATCATGTCATAGCTGTTTCCTGTGTGAAATTGTTATCCGCTC
ACAATTCCACACAACATACGAGCCGGAAGCATAAAGTGTAAAGCCTGGGGTGCCTAATGAGTGAGCTAAC
TCACATTAATTGCGTTGCGCTCACTGCCCGCTTTCCAGTCGGGAAACCTGTCGTGCCAGCTGCATTAATG
AATCGGCCAACGCGCGGGGAGAGGCGGTTTGCGTATTGGGCGCTCTTCCGCTTCCTCGCTCACTGACTCG
CTGCGCTCGGTCGTTCGGCTGCGGCGAGCGGTATCAGCTCACTCAAAGGCGGTAATACGGTTATCCACAG
AATCAGGGGATAACG
