>Addgene plasmid #50004 | pUC18 | addgene partial sequence | sequence record 91445 | M13pUC-Rev 5'-AGCGGATAACAATTTCACACAGG-3'
TCGACCTGCAGGCATGCAAGCTTGGCACTGGCCGTCGTTTTACAACGTCGTGACTGGGAAAACCCTGGCG
TTACCCAACTTAATCGCCTTGCAGCACATCCCCCTTTCGCCAGCTGGCGTAATAGCGAAGAGGCCCGCAC
CGATCGCCCTTCCCAACAGTTGCGCAGCCTGAATGGCGAATGGCGCCTGATGCGGTATTTTCTCCTTACG
CATCTGTGCGGTATTTCACACCGCATATGGTGCACTCTCAGTACAATCTGCTCTGATGCCGCATAGTTAA
GCCAGCCCCGACACCCGCCAACACCCGCTGACGCGCCCTGACGGGCTTGTCTGCTCCCGGCATCCGCTTA
CAGACAAGCTGTGACCGTCTCCGGGAGCTGCATGTGTCAGAGGTTTTCACCGTCATCACCGAA
