>Addgene plasmid #50004 | pUC18 | addgene partial sequence | sequence record 91982 | Lac-promoter 5'-CACTTTATGCTTCCGGCTCG-3'
CAATTTCACACAGGAAACAGCTATGACATGATTACGAATTCGAGCTCGGTACCCGGGGATCCTCTAGAGT
CGACCTGCAGGCATGCAAGCTTGGCACTGGCCGTCGTTTTACAACGTCGTGACTGGGAAAACCCTGGCGT
TACCCAACTTAATCGCCTTGCAGCACATCCCCCTTTCGCCAGCTGGCGTAATAGCGAAGAGGCCCGCACC
GATCGCCCTTCCCAACAGTTGCGCAGCCTGAATGGCGAATGGCGCCTGATGCGGTATTTTCTCCTTACGC
ATCTGTGCGGTATTTCACACCGCATATGGTGCACTCTCAGTACAATCTGCTCTGATGCCGCATAGTTAAG
CCAGCCCCGACACCCGCCAACACCCGCTGACGCGCCCTGACGGGCTTGTCTGCTCCCGGCATCCGCTTAC
AGACAAGCTGTGACCGTCTCCGGGAGCTGCATGTGTCAGAGGTTTTCACCGTCATCACCGAAACGCGCGA
GACGAAAGGGCCTCGTGATACGCCTATTTTTATAGGTTAATGTCATGATAATAATGGTTTCTTAGACGTC
AGGTGGCACTTTTCGGGGAAATGTGCGCGGAACCCCTATTTGTTTATTTTTCTAAATACATTCAAATATG
TATCCGCTCATGAGACAATAACCCTGATAAATGCTTCAATAATATTGAAAAAGGAAGAGTATGAGTATTC
AACATTTCCGTGTCGCCCTTATTCCCTTTTTTGCGGCATTTTGCCTTCCTGTTTTTGCTCACCCAGAAAC
GCTGGTGAAAGTAAAAGATGCTGAAGATCAGTTGGGTGCACGAGTGGGTTACATCGAACTGGATCTCAAC
AGCGGTAAGATCCTTG
